>Addgene plasmid #14426 | pAd-Track Flag HA PGC-1 alpha | addgene partial sequence | sequence record 20311 | pAd-CMV 5'-GCTAGAGATCTGGTACCGTC-3'
TCGATGGAGGATACCCCTACGACGTGCCCGACTACGCCAGCGGATCCGCTTGGGACATGTGCAGCCAAGA
CTCTCTATGGAGTGACATAGAGTGTGCTGCTCTGGTTGGTGAGGACCAGCCTCTTTGCCCAGATCTTCCT
GAACTTGACCTTTCTGAACTTGATGTGAATGACTTGGATACAGACAGCTTTCTGGGTGGATTGAAGTGGT
GTAGCGACCAATCGGAAATCATATCCAACCAGTACAACAATGAGCCTGCGAACATATTTGAGAAGATAGA
TGAAGAGAATGAGGCAAACTTGCTAGCGGTCCTCACAGAGACACTGGACAGTCTCCCCGTGGATGAAGAC
GGATTGCCCTCATTTGATGCACTGACAGATGGAGCCGTGACCACTGACAACGAGGCCAGTCCTTCCTCCA
TGCCTGACGGCACCCCTCCCCCTCAGGAGGCAGAAGAGCCGTCTCTACTTAAGAAGCTCTTACTGGCACC
AGCCAACACTCAGCTCAGCTACAATGAATGCAGCGGTCTTAGCACTCAGAACCATGCAGCAAACCACACC
CACAGGATCAGAACAAACCCTGCCATTGTTAAGACCGAGAATTCATGGAGCAATAAAGCGAAGAGCATTT
GTCAACAGCAAAAGCCACAAAGACGTCCCTGCTCAGAGCTTCTCAAGTATCTGACCACAAACGATGACCC
TCCTCACACCAAACCCACAGAAAACAGGAACAGCAGCAGAGACAAATGTGCTTCCAAAAAGAAGTCCCAT
ACACAACCGCAGTCGCAACATGCTCAAGCCAAACCAACAACTTTATCTCTTCCTCTGACCCCAGAGTCAC
CAAATGACCCCAAGGGTTCCCCATTTGAGAACAAGACTATTGAGCGAACCTTAGGTGTGGAACTCTCTGG
AACTGCAGGCCTAACTCCTCCACAACTCCTCCTCATAAAGCCA
