[The description below was written by a language model from this plasmid's Addgene catalogue record.]
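Description:
pAd-Track Flag HA PGC-1 alpha is an adenoviral shuttle plasmid built on the pAdTrack-CMV backbone (about 9 kb without insert) and also classed as a mammalian expression vector. It is maintained in E. coli as a high-copy plasmid under kanamycin selection. The catalogue entry additionally lists neomycin/G418 as a selectable marker. No feature table accompanies the record, so the individual backbone elements are not itemised. As the backbone name indicates, pAdTrack-CMV vectors normally drive the inserted gene from a CMV promoter. They also carry a separate GFP tracer cassette that lets transfected or infected cells be followed by fluorescence.

The insert is a roughly 2.4 kb cDNA for mouse PGC-1 alpha (Ppargc1a, PPAR gamma coactivator 1), a transcriptional coactivator. It was cloned between HindIII and EcoRV sites, both of which are retained. The protein carries Flag and HA epitope tags at its N terminus, which allow detection and single or sequential affinity purification of the protein and its associated complexes. The last four amino acids of PGC-1 alpha have been deleted, a change the depositor states makes the protein more stable.

According to the depositor's comments, the plasmid is meant to be recombined with the pAdEasy adenoviral backbone to generate a recombinant adenovirus expressing PGC-1 alpha, which can then deliver the tagged protein to mammalian cells. The associated publication concerns control of glucose metabolism through transcriptional repression of PGC-1 alpha by the GCN5 acetyltransferase complex, which fits the use of this construct to express and isolate the tagged coactivator.
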