Addgene plasmid #14426: pAd-Track Flag HA PGC-1 alpha
Depositing lab: Pere Puigserver. Depositing organization: Dana-Farber Cancer Institute. Publication: GCN5 acetyltransferase complex controls glucose metabolism through transcriptional repression of PGC-1alpha. Lerin C, Rodgers JT, Kalume DE, Kim SH, Pandey A, Puigserver P. Cell Metab. 2006 Jun . 3(6):429-38. 10.1016/j.cmet.2006.04.013 PubMed 16753578.
Backbone
  Vector backbone: pAdTrack-CMV
  Backbone size w/o insert (bp): 9000
  Vector type: Mammalian Expression, Adenoviral
  Selectable markers: Neomycin (select with G418)
Growth in bacteria
  Bacterial resistance: Kanamycin, 50 μg/mL
  Growth temperature: 37°C
  Growth strain: DH5alpha
  Copy number: High Copy
Gene/Insert
  Gene/Insert name: PGC-1 alpha (alt names: PPAR gamma coactivator 1; PGC1)
  Species: M. musculus (mouse)
  Insert size (bp): 2400
  Mutation: Last four amino acids of PGC-1a removed to make the protein more stable.
  GenBank ID: NM_008904
  Entrez Gene: Ppargc1a (a.k.a. A830037N07Rik, Gm11133, PGC-1, PPARGC-1-alpha, Pgc-1alpha, Pgc1, Pgco1, Ppargc1)
  Tag / fusion protein: Flag (N terminal on insert); HA (N terminal on insert)
  Cloning method: Restriction Enzyme; 5′ cloning site HindIII (not destroyed); 3′ cloning site EcoRV (not destroyed)
  Sequencing primers: 5′ n/a
Terms and licenses: Academic/Nonprofit Terms; Industry Terms: Not Available to Industry
Depositor comments: pAdTrack can be recombined with pAdEasy to make adenoviral-PGC1. See He et al. http://www.pnas.org/cgi/content/full/95/5/2509 for protocols.
How to cite: pAd-Track Flag HA PGC-1 alpha was a gift from Pere Puigserver (Addgene plasmid # 14426 ; http://n2t.net/addgene:14426 ; RRID:Addgene_14426)
